>Addgene plasmid #230218 | AiP12623 - pAAV-AiE0766m-minBG-SYFP2-WPRE3-BGHpA (Alias: CN2623) | addgene full sequence | sequence record 470477 | Addgene NGS Result
AGTTGATTTTAAGGTGATATATCTCAATTTAGCCACTCCACAAATACATGTTACGCGTGCGGCCGCAGGA
ACCCCTAGTGATGGAGTTGGCCACTCCCTCTCTGCGCGCTCGCTCGCTCACTGAGGCCGGGCGACCAAAG
GTCGCCCGACGCCCGGGCGGCCTCAGTGAGCGAGCGAGCGCGCAGCTGCCTGCAGGACATGTGAGCAAAA
GGCCAGCAAAAGGCCAGGAACCGTAAAAAGGCCGCGTTGCTGGCGTTTTTCCATAGGCTCCGCCCCCCTG
ACGAGCATCACAAAAATCGACGCTCAAGTCAGAGGTGGCGAAACCCGACAGGACTATAAAGATACCAGGC
GTTTCCCCCTGGAAGCTCCCTCGTGCGCTCTCCTGTTCCGACCCTGCCGCTTACCGGATACCTGTCCGCC
TTTCTCCCTTCGGGAAGCGTGGCGCTTTCTCATAGCTCACGCTGTAGGTATCTCAGTTCGGTGTAGGTCG
TTCGCTCCAAGCTGGGCTGTGTGCACGAACCCCCCGTTCAGCCCGACCGCTGCGCCTTATCCGGTAACTA
TCGTCTTGAGTCCAACCCGGTAAGACACGACTTATCGCCACTGGCAGCAGCCACTGGTAACAGGATTAGC
AGAGCGAGGTATGTAGGCGGTGCTACAGAGTTCTTGAAGTGGTGGCCTAACTACGGCTACACTAGAAGAA
CAGTATTTGGTATCTGCGCTCTGCTGAAGCCAGTTACCTTCGGAAAAAGAGTTGGTAGCTCTTGATCCGG
CAAACAAACCACCGCTGGTAGCGGTGGTTTTTTTGTTTGCAAGCAGCAGATTACGCGCAGAAAAAAAGGA
TCTCAAGAAGATCCTTTGATCTTTTCTACGGGGTCTGACGCTCAGTGGAACGAAAACTCACGTTAAGGGA
TTTTGGTCATGAGATTATCAAAAAGGATCTTCACCTAGATCCTTTTAAATTAAAAATGAAGTTTTAAATC
AATCTAAAGTATATATGAGTAAACTTGGTCTGACAGTTACCAATGCTTAATCAGTGAGGCACCTATCTCA
GCGATCTGTCTATTTCGTTCATCCATAGTTGCCTGACTCCCCGTCGTGTAGATAACTACGATACGGGAGG
GCTTACCATCTGGCCCCAGTGCTGCAATGATACCGCGAGACCCACGCTCACCGGCTCCAGATTTATCAGC
AATAAACCAGCCAGCCGGAAGGGCCGAGCGCAGAAGTGGTCCTGCAACTTTATCCGCCTCCATCCAGTCT
ATTAATTGTTGCCGGGAAGCTAGAGTAAGTAGTTCGCCAGTTAATAGTTTGCGCAACGTTGTTGCCATTG
CTACAGGCATCGTGGTGTCACGCTCGTCGTTTGGTATGGCTTCATTCAGCTCCGGTTCCCAACGATCAAG
GCGAGTTACATGATCCCCCATGTTGTGCAAAAAAGCGGTTAGCTCCTTCGGTCCTCCGATCGTTGTCAGA
AGTAAGTTGGCCGCAGTGTTATCACTCATGGTTATGGCAGCACTGCATAATTCTCTTACTGTCATGCCAT
CCGTAAGATGCTTTTCTGTGACTGGTGAGTACTCAACCAAGTCATTCTGAGAATAGTGTATGCGGCGACC
GAGTTGCTCTTGCCCGGCGTCAATACGGGATAATACCGCGCCACATAGCAGAACTTTAAAAGTGCTCATC
ATTGGAAAACGTTCTTCGGGGCGAAAACTCTCAAGGATCTTACCGCTGTTGAGATCCAGTTCGATGTAAC
CCACTCGTGCACCCAACTGATCTTCAGCATCTTTTACTTTCACCAGCGTTTCTGGGTGAGCAAAAACAGG
AAGGCAAAATGCCGCAAAAAAGGGAATAAGGGCGACACGGAAATGTTGAATACTCATACTCTTCCTTTTT
CAATATTATTGAAGCATTTATCAGGGTTATTGTCTCATGAGCGGATACATATTTGAATGTATTTAGAAAA
ATAAACAAATAGGGGTTCCGCGCACATTTCCCCGAAAAGTGCCACCTGACGTCTAAGAAACCATTATTAT
CATGACATTAACCTATAAAAATAGGCGTATCACGAGGCCCTTTCGTCTCGCGCGTTTCGGTGATGACGGT
GAAAACCTCTGACACATGCAGCTCCCGGAGACGGTCACAGCTTGTCTGTAAGCGGATGCCGGGAGCAGAC
AAGCCCGTCAGGGCGCGTCAGCGGGTGTTGGCGGGTGTCGGGGCTGGCTTAACTATGCGGCATCAGAGCA
GATTGTACTGAGAGTGCACCATAAAATTGTAAACGTTAATATTTTGTTAAAATTCGCGTTAAATTTTTGT
TAAATCAGCTCATTTTTTAACCAATAGACCGAAATCGGCAAAATCCCTTATAAATCAAAAGAATAGCCCG
AGATAGAGT
[37 nt withheld, positions 2390-2426]
AAAGAACGTGGACTCCAACGTCAAAGG
[141 nt withheld, positions 2454-2594]
G
[46 nt withheld, positions 2596-2641]
A
[95 nt withheld, positions 2643-2737]
TATGCGGTGTGAAATACCGCACAGATGCGTAAGGAGAAAATACCGCATCAGGCGCCCCTGCAGGCAGCTG
CGCGCTCGCTCGCTCACTGAGGCCGCCCGGGCAAAGCCCGGGCGTCGGGCGACCTTTGGTCGCCCGGCCT
CAGTGAGCGAGCGAGCGCGCAGAGAGGGAGTGGCCAACTCCATCACTAGGGGTTCCTGCGGCCGCTCGGT
CCGCACGTGAGATCTCATGCCTGCTATTGTCTTCCCAATCCTCCCCCTTGCTGTCCTGCCCCACCCCACC
CCCCAGAATAGAATGACACCTACTCAGACAATGCGATGCAATTTCCTCATTTTATTAGGAAAGGACAGTG
GGAGTGGCACCTTCCAGGGTCAAGGAAGGCACGGGGGAGGGGCAAACAACAGATGGCTGGCAACTAGAAG
GCACAGTCGAAGATCTCTCGAGCCACGGAATTGTCAGTGCCCAACAGCCGAGCCCCTGTCCAGCAGCGGG
CAAGGCAGGCGGCGATGAGTTCCGCCGTGGCAAGAACTAACCAGGATTTATACAAGGAGGAGAAAATGAA
AGCCATACGGGAAGCAATAGCATGATACAAAGGCATTAAAGCAGCGTATCCACATAGCGTAAAAGGAGCA
ACATAGTTAAGAATACCAGTCAATCTTTCACAAATTTTGTAATCCAGAGGTTGATTATGATATCGAATTC
GCGGCCGCGGCGCGCCGTCGACTTACTTGTACAGCTCGTCCATGCCGAGAGTGATCCCGGCGGCGGTCAC
GAACTCCAGCAGGACCATGTGATCGCGCTTCTCGTTGGGGTCTTTGCTCAGCTTGGACTGGTAGCTCAGG
TAGTGGTTGTCGGGCAGCAGCACGGGGCCGTCGCCGATGGGGGTGTTCTGCTGGTAGTGGTCGGCGAGCT
GCACGCCGCCGTCCTCGATGTTGTGGCGGATCTTGAAGTTGGCCTTGATGCCGTTCTTCTGCTTGTCGGC
GGTGATATAGACGTTGTGGCTGTTGTAGTTGTACTCCAGCTTGTGCCCCAGGATGTTGCCGTCCTCCTTG
AAGTCGATGCCCTTCAGCTCGATGCGGTTCACCAGGGTGTCGCCCTCGAACTTCACCTCGGCGCGGGTCT
TGTAGTTGCCGTCGTCCTTGAAGAAGATGGTGCGCTCCTGGACGTAGCCTTCGGGCATGGCGGACTTGAA
GAAGTCGTGCTGCTTCATGTGGTCGGGGTAGCGGGCGAAGCACTGCACGCCGTAGCCCAGGGTGGTCACG
AGGGTGGGCCAGGGCACGGGCAGCTTGCCGGTGGTGCAGATCAGCTTCAGGGTCAGCTTGCCGTAGGTGG
CATCGCCCTCGCCCTCGCCGGACACGCTGAACTTGTGGCCGTTTACGTCGCCGTCCAGCTCGACCAGGAT
GGGCACCACCCCGGTGAACAGCTCCTCGCCCTTGCTCACCATGGTGGCGACCGGTAGCGCTAGCTTCGAA
AGATCTGGATCCCAGAAGCAAATGTAAGCAATAGATGGCTCTGCCCTGACTTTTATGCCCAGCCCGAGCT
CATGAAACCATGCCATCCCCTGCTACCCTGAGGCTGCAGAGAGGTCGCAGAGGTAAAGTTTCCACCGTCT
GCCTGTGCTGACAGAGTCATGCTCTTCTCAGCATGGCATTTATCCTGGAGGCAAAGGCACAGCAGCACAC
CCAGGAAATCTCCAGGGAGCTGAAAGCCATACCATATAAGATAAGCACTATGCTCAAGAAATCAGACTGA
TTCTTAAACTGAAAATAACTAGTATTTTGAATTGAAAATGACTCGCATGTGGGAAGAGCTTGGCTAAAGA
ACACAAGACTCCAGTTACACAGGAAGTGTAAGATCTGGGCTCTACTGCACTGCATGGCGACTGTGGTTAG
GAACAAGGTCTTACTTACTGTGCTCTTCAAATTGCTGGG
Features (pLannotate 1.2.2; 14 found; start..end, strand, type, name):
    102..129     -  repeat_region  AAV2 ITR (fragment): inverted terminal repeat of adeno-associated virus serotype 2 inverted
    158..185     -  repeat_region  AAV2 ITR (fragment): inverted terminal repeat of adeno-associated virus serotype 2 inverted
    258..846     -  rep_origin     ori: high-copy-number ColE1/pMB1/pBR322/pUC origin of replication
   1017..1877    -  CDS            AmpR: β-lactamase; bla; confers resistance to ampicillin, carbenicillin, and related antibiotics
   1878..1982    -  promoter       AmpR promoter: bla
   2077..2112    +  CDS            rop (fragment): Rop protein, which maintains plasmids at low copy number; rop
   2214..2263    +  misc_feature   bom (fragment): basis of mobility region from pBR322
   2264..2719    -  rep_origin     f1 ori (sequence partly withheld): f1 bacteriophage origin of replication; arrow indicates direction of (+) strand synthesis
   2738..2789    +  misc_feature   bom (fragment): basis of mobility region from pBR322
   2794..2934    -  repeat_region  AAV2 ITR: inverted terminal repeat of adeno-associated virus serotype 2 inverted
   3052..3163    -  polyA_signal   bGH poly(A) signal: bovine growth hormone polyadenylation signal
   3180..3260    -  misc_feature   WPRE (fragment): woodchuck hepatitis virus posttranscriptional regulatory element
   3266..3423    -  misc_feature   WPRE (fragment): woodchuck hepatitis virus posttranscriptional regulatory element
   3463..4179    -  CDS            SYFP2: SYFP2 is a basic (constitutively fluorescent) yellow fluorescent protein published in 2006, derived from Aequorea victoria. It is reported to be a very rapidly-maturing monomer with moderate acid sensitivity.
