[The description below was written by a language model from this plasmid's Addgene catalogue record and pLannotate feature annotations shown in this document.]
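Description:
AiP12623 - pAAV-AiE0766m-minBG-SYFP2-WPRE3-BGHpA (alias CN2623) is an AAV transfer plasmid built on a pAAV2 backbone and intended for packaging into recombinant adeno-associated virus for delivery to brain tissue. In bacteria it is maintained as a high-copy plasmid through a ColE1/pUC-type origin and selected with ampicillin via the β-lactamase gene and its native promoter. An f1 phage origin and small remnants of pBR322 rop and bom sequences are also present in the backbone. The annotated sequence is 4,666 nt.

The payload lies between AAV2 inverted terminal repeats, which provide the cis signals for genome replication and encapsidation. One ITR is annotated in full, while the other appears only as short fragments, a common outcome when these hairpin-forming repeats are sequenced and annotated automatically. Within the cassette, the enhancer AiE0766m is placed upstream of the minBG minimal promoter, which by itself is expected to give little expression, so that transcription depends on the enhancer's activity in particular brain cell populations. This drives SYFP2, a monomeric, rapidly maturing yellow fluorescent protein derived from Aequorea victoria. It is followed by WPRE3, a shortened woodchuck hepatitis virus posttranscriptional element (annotated here as two WPRE fragments) that enhances transcript expression, and by the bovine growth hormone polyadenylation signal. The enhancer and minimal promoter are not picked up in the feature table, but they are given in the construct name and catalogue fields.

The construct serves as a fluorescent reporter for enhancer-directed labelling of brain cells. The record does not state which cell populations AiE0766m targets, although the associated collection concerns genetic access to cortical cell types.
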