Addgene plasmid #230218: AiP12623 - pAAV-AiE0766m-minBG-SYFP2-WPRE3-BGHpA (Alias: CN2623)
Purpose: AiE0766m is an enhancer sequence, designed to drive AAV-mediated transgene expression in specific populations of brain cells
Depositing lab: Allen Institute for Brain Science & Boaz Levi. Depositing organization: Allen Institute. Publication: A suite of enhancer AAVs and transgenic mouse lines for genetic access to cortical cell types. Ben-Simon Y, Hooper M, Narayan S, Daigle TL, Dwivedi D, Way SW, Oster A, Stafford DA, Mich JK, Taormina MJ, Martinez RA, Opitz-Araya X, Roth JR, Alexander JR, Allen S, Amster A, Arbuckle J, Ayala A, Baker PM, Bakken TE, Barcelli T, Barta S, Bendrick J, Bertagnolli D, Bielstein C, Bishwakarma P, Bowlus J, Boyer G, Brouner K, Casian B, Casper T, Chakka AB, Chakrabarty R, Chance RK, Chavan S, Clark M, Colbert K, Collman F, Daniel S, Departee M, DiValentin P, Donadio N, Dotson N, Egdorf T, Fliss T, Gabitto M, Garcia J, Gary A, Gasperini M, Gloe J, Goldy J, Gore BB, Graybuck L, Greisman N, Haeseleer F, Halterman C, Haradon Z, Hastings SD, Helback O, Ho W, Hockemeyer D, Huang C, Huff S, Hunker A, Johansen N, Jones D, Juneau Z, Kalmbach B, Kannan M, Khem S, Kussick E, Kutsal R, Larsen R, Lee C, Lee AY, Leibly M, Lenz GH, Li S, Liang E, Lusk N, Madigan Z, Malloy J, Malone J, McCue R, Melchor J, Mollenkopf T, Moosman S, Morin E, Newman D, Ng L, Ngo K, Omstead V, Otto S, Oyama A, Pena N, Pham T, Phillips E, Pom CA, Potekhina L, Ransford S, Ray PL, Rette D, Reynoldson C, Rimorin C, Rocha D, Ruiz A, Sanchez REA, Sawyer L, Sedeno-Cortes A, Sevigny JP, Shapovalova N, Shepard N, Shulga L, Sigler AR, Siverts L, Soliman S, Somasundaram S, Staats B, Stewart K, Szelenyi E, Tieu M, Trader C, Tran A, van Velthoven CTJ, Walker M, Wang Y, Weed N, Wirthlin M, Wood T, Wynalda B, Yao Z, Zhou T, Ariza J, Dee N, Reding M, Ronellenfitch K, Mufti S, Sunkin SM, Smith KA, Esposito L, Waters J, Thyagarajan B, Yao S, Lein ES, Zeng H, Levi BP, Ngai J, Ting JT, Tasic B. Cell. 2025 May 16:S0092-8674(25)00513-6. doi: 10.1016/j.cell.2025.05.002. PubMed 40403729.
Backbone
  Vector backbone: pAAV2
  Vector type: AAV
Growth in bacteria
  Bacterial resistance: Ampicillin, 100 μg/mL
  Growth temperature: 37°C
  Growth strain: NEB Stable
  Copy number: High Copy
Gene/Insert
  Gene/Insert name: SYFP2
  Species: Synthetic
  Promoter: minBG
  Cloning method: Gibson Cloning
Terms and licenses: Academic/Nonprofit Terms; Industry Terms: Not Available to Industry
How to cite: AiP12623 - pAAV-AiE0766m-minBG-SYFP2-WPRE3-BGHpA (Alias: CN2623) was a gift from Allen Institute for Brain Science & Boaz Levi (Addgene plasmid # 230218 ; http://n2t.net/addgene:230218 ; RRID:Addgene_230218)
